>Addgene plasmid #200550 | pMC-Dest-BsaI | addgene full sequence | sequence record 482399 | Addgene Long Read Sequencing Result
TCTTCTCTCATCCGCCAAAACAGCCAAGCTGTAGACCGTTTGACATTACCCTGTTATCCCTAGATACATT
ACCCTGTTATCCCAGATGACATACCCTGTTATCCCTAGATGACATTACCCTGTTATCCCAGATGACATAC
CCTGTTATCCCTAGATGACATTACCCTGTTATCCCAGATGACATTACCCTGTTATCCCTAGATACATTAC
CCTGTTATCCCAGATGACATACCCTGTTATCCCTAGATGACATTACCCTGTTATCCCAGATGACATTACC
CTGTTATCCCTAGATACATTACCCTGTTATCCCAGATGACATACCCTGTTATCCCTAGATGACATTACCC
TGTTATCCCAGATGACATTACCCTGTTATCCCTAGATACATTACCCTGTTATCCCAGATGACATACCCTG
TTATCCCTAGATGACATTACCCTGTTATCCCAGATGACATTACCCTGTTATCCCTAGATACATTACCCTG
TTATCCCAGATGACATACCCTGTTATCCCTAGATGACATTACCCTGTTATCCCAGATGACATTACCCTGT
TATCCCTAGATGACATTACCCTGTTATCCCAGATGACATTACCCTGTTATCCCTAGATACATTACCCTGT
TATCCCAGATGACATACCCTGTTATCCCTAGATGACATTACCCTGTTATCCCAGATGACATTACCCTGTT
ATCCCTAGATACATTACCCTGTTATCCCAGATGACATTACCCTGTTATCCCTAGATGACATTACCCTGTT
ATCCCAGATAAACTCAATGATGATGATGATGATGGTCGAGACTCAGCGGCCGCGGTGCCAGGGCGTGCCC
TTGGGCTCCCCGGGCGCGACTAGTGAATTCCAGTAGAGACCATCGATGCTAGCGAGCTCGGTCTCTCCAA
GTCGACCCATGGGGGCCCGCCCCAACTGGGGTAACCTTTGAGTTCTCTCAGTTGGGGGTAATCAGCATCA
TGATGTGGTACCACATCATGATGCTGATTATAAGAATGCGGCCGCCACACTCTAGTGGATCTCGAGTTAA
TAATTCAGAAGAACTCGTCAAGAAGGCGATAGAAGGCGATGCGCTGCGAATCGGGAGCGGCGATACCGTA
AAGCACGAGGAAGCGGTCAGCCCATTCGCCGCCAAGCTCTTCAGCAATATCACGGGTAGCCAACGCTATG
TCCTGATAGCGGTCCGCCACACCCAGCCGGCCACAGTCGATGAATCCAGAAAAGCGGCCATTTTCCACCA
TGATATTCGGCAAGCAGGCATCGCCATGGGTCACGACGAGATCCTCGCCGTCGGGCATGCTCGCCTTGAG
CCTGGCGAACAGTTCGGCTGGCGCGAGCCCCTGATGCTCTTCGTCCAGATCATCCTGATCGACAAGACCG
GCTTCCATCCGAGTACGTGCTCGCTCGATGCGATGTTTCGCTTGGTGGTCGAATGGGCAGGTAGCCGGAT
CAAGCGTATGCAGCCGCCGCATTGCATCAGCCATGATGGATACTTTCTCGGCAGGAGCAAGGTGAGATGA
CAGGAGATCCTGCCCCGGCACTTCGCCCAATAGCAGCCAGTCCCTTCCCGCTTCAGTGACAACGTCGAGC
ACAGCTGCGCAAGGAACGCCCGTCGTGGCCAGCCACGATAGCCGCGCTGCCTCGTCTTGCAGTTCATTCA
GGGCACCGGACAGGTCGGTCTTGACAAAAAGAACCGGGCGCCCCTGCGCTGACAGCCGGAACACGGCGGC
ATCAGAGCAGCCGATTGTCTGTTGTGCCCAGTCATAGCCGAATAGCCTCTCCACCCAAGCGGCCGGAGAA
CCTGCGTGCAATCCATCTTGTTCAATCATGCGAAACGATCCTCATCCTGTCTCTTGATCAGAGCTTGATC
CCCTGCGCCATCAGATCCTTGGCGGCAAGAAAGCCATCCAGTTTACTTTGCAGGGCTTCCCAACCTTACC
AGAGGGCGCCCCAGCTGGCAATTCCGGTTCGCTTGCTGTCCATAAAACCGCCCAGTCTAGCTATCGCCAT
GTAAGCCCACTGCAAGCTACCTGCTTTCTCTTTGCTCCCCATGCGAGAGTAGGGAACTGCCAGGCATCAA
ATAAAACGAAAGGCTCAGTCGAAAGACTGGGCCTTTCGTTTTATCTGTTGTTTGTCGGTGAACGCTCTCC
TGAGTAGGACAAATCCGCCGGGAGCGGATTTGAACGTTGCGAAGCAACGGCCCGGAGGGTGGCGGGCAGG
ACGCCCGCCATAAACTGCCAGGCATCAAATTAAGCAGAAGGCCATCCTGACGGATGGCCTTTTTGCGTTT
CTACAAACTCTTTTGTTTATTTTTCTAAATACATTCAAATATGTATCCGCTCATGACCAAAATCCCTTAA
CGTGAGTTTTCGTTCCACTGAGCGTCAGACCCCGTAGAAAAGATCAAAGGATCTTCTTGAGATCCTTTTT
TTCTGCGCGTAATCTGCTGCTTGCAAACAAAAAAACCACCGCTACCAGCGGTGGTTTGTTTGCCGGATCA
AGAGCTACCAACTCTTTTTCCGAAGGTAACTGGCTTCAGCAGAGCGCAGATACCAAATACTGTCCTTCTA
GTGTAGCCGTAGTTAGGCCACCACTTCAAGAACTCTGTAGCACCGCCTACATACCTCGCTCTGCTAATCC
TGTTACCAGTGGCTGCTGCCAGTGGCGATAAGTCGTGTCTTACCGGGTTGGACTCAAGACGATAGTTACC
GGATAAGGCGCAGCGGTCGGGCTGAACGGGGGGTTCGTGCACACAGCCCAGCTTGGAGCGAACGACCTAC
ACCGAACTGAGATACCTACAGCGTGAGCTATGAGAAAGCGCCACGCTTCCCGAAGGGAGAAAGGCGGACA
GGTATCCGGTAAGCGGCAGGGTCGGAACAGGAGAGCGCACGAGGGAGCTTCCAGGGGGAAACGCCTGGTA
TCTTTATAGTCCTGTCGGGTTTCGCCACCTCTGACTTGAGCGTCGATTTTTGTGATGCTCGTCAGGGGGG
CGGAGCCTATGGAAAAACGCCAGCAACGCGGCCTTTTTACGGTTCCTGGCCTTTTGCTGGCCTTTTGCTC
ACATGTTCTTTCCTGCGTTATCCCCTGATTCTGTGGATAACCGTATTACCGCCTTTGAGTGAGCTGATAC
CGCTCGCCGCAGCCGAACGACCGAGCGCAGCGAGTCAGTGAGCGAGGAAGCGGAAGAGCGCCTGATGCGG
TATTTTCTCCTTACGCATCTGTGCGGTATTTCACACCGCATATGGTGCACTCTCAGTACAATCTGCTCTG
ATGCCGCATAGTTAAGCCAGTATACACTCCGCTATCGCTACGTGACTGGGTCATGGCTGCGCCCCGACAC
CCGCCAACACCCGCTGACGCGCCCTGACGGGCTTGTCTGCTCCCGGCATCCGCTTACAGACAAGCTGTGA
CCGTCTCCGGGAGCTGCATGTGTCAGAGGTTTTCACCGTCATCACCGAAACGCGCGAGGCAGCAGATCAA
TTCGCGCGCGAAGGCGAAGCGGCATGCATAATGTGCCTGTCAAATGGACGAAGCAGGGATTCTGCAAACC
CTATGCTACTCCGTCAAGCCGTCAATTGTCTGATTCGTTACCAATTATGACAACTTGACGGCTACATCAT
TCACTTTTTCTTCACAACCGGCACGGAACTCGCTCGGGCTGGCCCCGGTGCATTTTTTAAATACCCGCGA
GAAATAGAGTTGATCGTCAAAACCAACATTGCGACCGACGGTGGCGATAGGCATCCGGGTGGTGCTCAAA
AGCAGCTTCGCCTGGCTGATACGTTGGTCCTCGCGCCAGCTTAAGACGCTAATCCCTAACTGCTGGCGGA
AAAGATGTGACAGACGCGACGGCGACAAGCAAACATGCTGTGCGACGCTGGCGAT
Features (pLannotate 1.2.2; 12 found; start..end, strand, type, name):
    787..804     -  CDS            capTEV™ (fragment): composite tag for in vivo biotinylation, TEV protease cleavage, and 6xHis tagging
    825..858     +  protein_bind   attB: minimal attB site for the φC31 integrase (Groth et al., 2000) phage φC31 integrase
    929..968     +  protein_bind   phage φC31 attP (fragment): attachment site of phage φC31 phage φC31 integrase
   1055..1849    -  CDS            NeoR/KanR: aminoglycoside phosphotransferase from Tn5; aph(3')-II (or nptII); confers resistance to neomycin, kanamycin, and G418 (Geneticin®)
   1881..2063    -  CDS            tnpA (fragment): TN5P_ECOLX - Also known as tnp. Experimental evidence at protein level: Swiss-Prot protein existence level 1. Mediates transposition of transposon Tn5 by a 'cut and paste' mechanism. First, the monomeric transposase binds the 19 bp inverted DNA repeats flanking the transposon. Then, dimerization of the DNA- bound transposase creates a synaptic DNA complex. After nicking of the first DNA strand, excision of the transposon proceeds through a series of intermediates. The transposase then mediates the insertion of the transposon at a new site by strand transfer. The activity of the wild- type tran
   2098..2184    +  terminator     rrnB T1 terminator: Escherichia coli rrnB; transcription terminator T1 from the E. coli rrnB gene
   2276..2303    +  terminator     rrnB T2 terminator: transcription terminator T2 from the E. coli rrnB gene
   2322..2366    +  promoter       AmpR promoter (fragment): bla
   2437..3025    +  rep_origin     ori: high-copy-number ColE1/pMB1/pBR322/pUC origin of replication
   3211..3351    -  misc_feature   bom: basis of mobility region from pBR322
   3453..3493    -  CDS            rop (fragment): Rop protein, which maintains plasmids at low copy number; rop
   3615..3905    -  CDS            araC (fragment): L-arabinose regulatory protein; araC
