[The description below was written by a language model from this plasmid's Addgene catalogue record and pLannotate feature annotations shown in this document.]
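Description:
pMC-Dest-BsaI is an empty minicircle parental (destination) plasmid derived from the commercial pMC BESPX-MCS2 backbone and adapted for Golden Gate assembly. The original multiple cloning site was replaced with a shorter one in which two BsaI sites flank a small ClaI-NheI-SacI stuffer, with EcoRI and SalI just outside them. BsaI digestion therefore releases the stuffer and lets fragments with compatible overhangs be assembled directionally. The catalogue lists the cloning method as Gateway, but the stated purpose and the modification notes describe type IIS (BsaI) Golden Gate cloning, and no Gateway recombination sites are annotated.

The plasmid is propagated in standard E. coli and selected with kanamycin through the Tn5-derived NeoR/KanR gene. Replication relies on a high-copy ColE1/pUC-type origin, and the neighbouring bom sequence and rop fragment are pBR322-lineage remnants. The feature table shows φC31 attB and attP sites lying close together, which fits a cloning site positioned between them. In a minicircle system, φC31 integrase recombines these two sites to excise the cloned cassette as a small circular DNA that lacks the bacterial origin and resistance marker. The rest of the backbone carries rrnB T1 and T2 terminators, and a partial araC sequence is also annotated. The short capTEV, tnpA and AmpR promoter matches are fragments and are probably incidental. No insert, eukaryotic promoter or reporter is present. The sequenced record is 3,905 nt, slightly shorter than the listed backbone size. The associated publication concerns knock-in genome editing in zebrafish, which suggests the vector is used to build minicircle donor DNAs for that work.
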