Addgene plasmid #200550: pMC-Dest-BsaI
Purpose: (Empty Backbone) Mini circle destination vector with BsaI sites for Golden Gate Assembly
Depositing lab: Junsu Kang. Depositing organization: University of Wisconsin, Madison. Publication: Advancing knock-in approaches for robust genome editing in zebrafish. Rodriguez-Parks A, Beezley EG, Manna S, Silaban I, Almutawa SI, Cao S, Ahmed H, Guyer M, Baker S, Richards MP, Kang J. Biol Open. 2026 Feb 2:bio.062472. doi: 10.1242/bio.062472. PubMed 41630603.
Backbone
  Vector backbone: pMC BESPX- MCS2
  Backbone manufacturer: System Biosciences
  Backbone size (bp): 4006
  Modifications to backbone: Modified MCS2 to contain 2 BsaI sites. Modified MCS2 as follows (SpeI)-EcoRI-BsaI-ClaI-NheI-SacI-BsaI-SalI- (ApaI). Original MCS2 90bp, modified 69bp.
  Vector type: Minicircle Cloning Vector
Growth in bacteria
  Bacterial resistance: Kanamycin, 50 μg/mL
  Growth temperature: 37°C
  Growth strain: DH5alpha
  Copy number: Unknown
Gene/Insert
  Cloning method: Gateway Cloning
  Sequencing primers: 3′ tcgccttcttgacgagttct
Terms and licenses: Academic/Nonprofit Terms; Industry Terms: Not Available to Industry
How to cite: pMC-Dest-BsaI was a gift from Junsu Kang (Addgene plasmid # 200550 ; http://n2t.net/addgene:200550 ; RRID:Addgene_200550)
